Addgene plasmid #81851: pDONR223_OR2T33_WT
Purpose: Gateway Donor vector containing OR2T33 , part of the Target Accelerator Plasmid Collection.
Depositing lab: Jesse Boehm & William Hahn & David Root. Depositing organization: Broad Institute. Publication: Systematic Functional Interrogation of Rare Cancer Variants Identifies Oncogenic Alleles. Kim E, Ilic N, Shrestha Y, Zou L, Kamburov A, Zhu C, Yang X, Lubonja R, Tran N, Nguyen C, Lawrence MS, Piccioni F, Bagul M, Doench JG, Chouinard CR, Wu X, Hogstrom L, Natoli T, Tamayo P, Horn H, Corsello SM, Lage K, Root DE, Subramanian A, Golub TR, Getz G, Boehm JS, Hahn WC. Cancer Discov. 2016 Jul;6(7):714-26. doi: 10.1158/2159-8290.CD-16-0160. Epub 2016 May 4. PubMed 27147599.
Backbone
  Vector backbone: pDONR223
  Backbone manufacturer: Invitrogen
  Backbone size w/o insert (bp): 2790
  Vector type: Gateway Entry vector
Growth in bacteria
  Bacterial resistance: Spectinomycin, 50 μg/mL
  Growth temperature: 37°C
  Growth strain: DH5alpha
  Copy number: High Copy
Gene/Insert
  Gene/Insert name: OR2T33
  Species: H. sapiens (human)
  Mutation: WT
  GenBank ID: NM_001004695.1
  Entrez Gene: OR2T33 (a.k.a. OR1-56)
  Promoter: None
  Cloning method: Gateway Cloning
  Sequencing primers: 5′ M13pUC-fwd; 3′ M13-Rev
Terms and licenses: Academic/Nonprofit Terms; Industry Terms: Not Available to Industry
Depositor comments: Closed state: Stop codon immediately follows insert
How to cite: pDONR223_OR2T33_WT was a gift from Jesse Boehm & William Hahn & David Root (Addgene plasmid # 81851 ; http://n2t.net/addgene:81851 ; RRID:Addgene_81851)
