[The description below was written by a language model from this plasmid's Addgene catalogue record and pLannotate feature annotations shown in this document.]
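Description:
pDONR223_OR2T33_WT is a Gateway entry clone built on the Invitrogen pDONR223 backbone and carrying the wild-type open reading frame of human OR2T33 (also known as OR1-56), an olfactory (odorant) receptor gene. It is a bacterial propagation and cloning plasmid rather than an expression vector. It replicates in E. coli from a high-copy ColE1/pUC-type origin and is selected with spectinomycin through the aadA (SmR) aminoglycoside adenylyltransferase gene, which lies downstream of a class 1 integron Pc promoter fragment and a short remnant of a gentamicin resistance gene. rrnB T1 and T2 terminators sit in the backbone, where they help insulate the cloning region from read-through transcription. Small lacZα and lacI fragments are backbone remnants with no evident functional role.

The sequenced record is 3,756 nt. In it, the OR2T33 coding sequence spans about 960 bp and is flanked on both sides by attL recombination sites. The annotation software labels both as attL3-type, but their function is the standard one for an entry clone: LR Clonase transfers the ORF directionally into any attR-containing destination vector. The record lists no promoter for the insert. The only nearby promoter is a T7 promoter outside the downstream attL site, which points back toward the insert in the antisense direction. The clone is in the "closed" configuration, meaning a stop codon immediately follows the ORF. It therefore suits native or N-terminally tagged expression after transfer, but not C-terminal fusions.

The plasmid belongs to the Target Accelerator Plasmid Collection, which was assembled for systematic functional testing of cancer-associated alleles. It serves there as the wild-type reference for OR2T33.
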