Features (pLannotate 1.2.2; 12 found; start..end, strand, type, name):
     38..74      -  CDS            lacZα (fragment): LacZα fragment of β-galactosidase; lacZ fragment
     91..186     +  protein_bind   attL3: mutant version of attL; recombination site for the Gateway® LR reaction LR Clonase™
    192..1151    +  CDS            OR2T33: O2T33_HUMAN - Experimental evidence at transcript level: Swiss-Prot protein existence level 2. Odorant receptor. From Homo sapiens (Human).
   1159..1254    -  protein_bind   attL3: mutant version of attL; recombination site for the Gateway® LR reaction LR Clonase™
   1273..1291    -  promoter       T7 promoter: promoter for bacteriophage T7 RNA polymerase
   1481..1504    +  promoter       Pc promoter (fragment): intI1 (promoter lies within the coding sequence); class 1 integron promoter
   1680..1736    +  CDS            GmR (fragment): gentamycin acetyltransferase; aacC1; confers resistance to gentamycin
   1743..2534    +  CDS            SmR: aminoglycoside adenylyltransferase (Murphy, 1985); aadA; confers resistance to spectinomycin and streptomycin
   2627..3215    +  rep_origin     ori: high-copy-number ColE1/pMB1/pBR322/pUC origin of replication
   3398..3490    +  CDS            lacI (fragment): lac repressor; lacI; The lac repressor binds to the lac operator to inhibit transcription in E. coli. This inhibition can be relieved by adding lactose or isopropyl-β-D-thiogalactopyranoside (IPTG).
   3545..3572    -  terminator     rrnB T2 terminator: transcription terminator T2 from the E. coli rrnB gene
   3704..3747    +  terminator     rrnB T1 terminator: Escherichia coli rrnB; transcription terminator T1 from the E. coli rrnB gene
>Addgene plasmid #81851 | pDONR223_OR2T33_WT | addgene full sequence | sequence record 168749 | Addgene NGS Result
GGCAGTTCCCTACTCTCGCGTTAACGCTAGCATGGATGTTTTCCCAGTCACGACGTTGTAAAACGACGGC
CAGTCTTAAGCTCGGGCCCCAAATAATGATTTTATTTTGACTGATAGTGACCTGTTCGTTGCAACAAATT
GATGAGCAATGCTTTTTTATAATGCCAACTTTGTACAAAAAAGTTGGCACCATGGAGATGAGAAATACTA
CCCCAGATTTTATTCTCCTAGGACTCTTTAACCACACCAGAGCCCACCAAGTCCTCTTCATGATGGTTCT
GAGTATCGTTTTGACCTCCCTGTTTGGCAATTCCCTCATGATTCTCCTGATTCACTGGGACCACCGGCTC
CACACGCCCATGTACTTCCTCCTGAGCCAACTTTCCCTCATGGACATGATGCTGGTTTCCACCACTGTGC
CCAAAATGGCGGCTGACTACTTGACCGGAAGTAAGGCCATCTCCCGCGCTGGCTGTGGTGTGCAGATCTT
CTTCCTCCCCACACTGGGTGGTGGAGAGTGCTTCCTCTTAGCAGCCATGGCCTATGACCGCTATGCGGCT
GTCTGCCACCCACTCCGATATCCCACTCTCATGAGCTGGCAGCTGTGCCTGAGGATGACCATGTCGTGTT
GGCTCCTGGGTGCAGCTGACGGGCTCCTGCAGGCTGTTGTTACCCTGAGCTTCCCATATTGTGGTGCACA
CGAGATCGATCACTTCTTCTGCGAGACCCCCGTGCTGGTGCGTTTGGCTTGTGCTGACACTTCAGTCTTC
GAAAACGCCATGTACATCTGCTGTGTGTTAATGCTCCTGGTCCCCTTTTCCCTCATCCTGTCCTCCTATG
GTCTCATCCTCGCTGCTGTTCTGCACATGCGCTCTACAGAAGCCCGCAAGAAGGCCTTTGCCACCTGCTC
TTCACATGTGGCTGTGGTGGGACTCTTTTATGGAGCTGCCATTTTTACCTATATGAGACCCAAATCCCAT
AGGTCCACTAACCATGACAAGGTTGTGTCAGCCTTCTATACTATGTTCACCCCTTTACTAAACCCCCTCA
TCTACAGTGTGAAGAACAGTGAGGTGAAGGGAGCCCTGAAACGGTGGCTGGGGACGTGTGTAAACATAAA
ACACCAGCAAAATGAGGCCCACAGGTCAAGATGATTGCCAACTTTCTTGTACAAAGTTGGCATTATAAGA
AAGCATTGCTTATCAATTTGTTGCAACGAACAGGTCACTATCAGTCAAAATAAAATCATTATTTGCCATC
CAGCTGATATCCCCTATAGTGAGTCGTATTACATGGTCATAGCTGTTTCCTGGCAGCTCTGGCCCGTGTC
TCAAAATCTCTGATGTTACATTGCACAAGATAAAAATATATCATCATGCCTCCTCTAGACCAGCCAGGAC
AGAAATGCCTCGACTTCGCTGCTACCCAAGGTTGCCGGGTGACGCACACCGTGGAAACGGATGAAGGCAC
GAACCCAGTGGACATAAGCCTGTTCGGTTCGTAAGCTGTAATGCAAGTAGCGTATGCGCTCACGCAACTG
GTCCAGAACCTTGACCGAACGCAGCGGTGGTAACGGCGCAGTGGCGGTTTTCATGGCTTGTTATGACTGT
TTTTTTGGGGTACAGTCTATGCCTCGGGCATCCAAGCAGCAAGCGCGTTACGCCGTGGGTCGATGTTTGA
TGTTATGGAGCAGCAACGATGTTACGCAGCAGGGCAGTCGCCCTAAAACAAAGTTAAACATTATGAGGGA
AGCGGTGATCGCCGAAGTATCGACTCAACTATCAGAGGTAGTTGGCGTCATCGAGCGCCATCTCGAACCG
ACGTTGCTGGCCGTACATTTGTACGGCTCCGCAGTGGATGGCGGCCTGAAGCCACACAGTGATATTGATT
TGCTGGTTACGGTGACCGTAAGGCTTGATGAAACAACGCGGCGAGCTTTGATCAACGACCTTTTGGAAAC
TTCGGCTTCCCCTGGAGAGAGCGAGATTCTCCGCGCTGTAGAAGTCACCATTGTTGTGCACGACGACATC
ATTCCGTGGCGTTATCCAGCTAAGCGCGAACTGCAATTTGGAGAATGGCAGCGCAATGACATTCTTGCAG
GTATCTTCGAGCCAGCCACGATCGACATTGATCTGGCTATCTTGCTGACAAAAGCAAGAGAACATAGCGT
TGCCTTGGTAGGTCCAGCGGCGGAGGAACTCTTTGATCCGGTTCCTGAACAGGATCTATTTGAGGCGCTA
AATGAAACCTTAACGCTATGGAACTCGCCGCCCGACTGGGCTGGCGATGAGCGAAATGTAGTGCTTACGT
TGTCCCGCATTTGGTACAGCGCAGTAACCGGCAAAATCGCGCCGAAGGATGTCGCTGCCGACTGGGCAAT
GGAGCGCCTGCCGGCCCAGTATCAGCCCGTCATACTTGAAGCTAGACAGGCTTATCTTGGACAAGAAGAA
GATCGCTTGGCCTCGCGCGCAGATCAGTTGGAAGAATTTGTCCACTACGTGAAAGGCGAGATCACCAAGG
TAGTCGGCAAATAACCCTCGAGCCACCCATGACCAAAATCCCTTAACGTGAGTTACGCGTCGTTCCACTG
AGCGTCAGACCCCGTAGAAAAGATCAAAGGATCTTCTTGAGATCCTTTTTTTCTGCGCGTAATCTGCTGC
TTGCAAACAAAAAAACCACCGCTACCAGCGGTGGTTTGTTTGCCGGATCAAGAGCTACCAACTCTTTTTC
CGAAGGTAACTGGCTTCAGCAGAGCGCAGATACCAAATACTGTTCTTCTAGTGTAGCCGTAGTTAGGCCA
CCACTTCAAGAACTCTGTAGCACCGCCTACATACCTCGCTCTGCTAATCCTGTTACCAGTGGCTGCTGCC
AGTGGCGATAAGTCGTGTCTTACCGGGTTGGACTCAAGACGATAGTTACCGGATAAGGCGCAGCGGTCGG
GCTGAACGGGGGGTTCGTGCACACAGCCCAGCTTGGAGCGAACGACCTACACCGAACTGAGATACCTACA
GCGTGAGCTATGAGAAAGCGCCACGCTTCCCGAAGGGAGAAAGGCGGACAGGTATCCGGTAAGCGGCAGG
GTCGGAACAGGAGAGCGCACGAGGGAGCTTCCAGGGGGAAACGCCTGGTATCTTTATAGTCCTGTCGGGT
TTCGCCACCTCTGACTTGAGCGTCGATTTTTGTGATGCTCGTCAGGGGGGCGGAGCCTATGGAAAAACGC
CAGCAACGCGGCCTTTTTACGGTTCCTGGCCTTTTGCTGGCCTTTTGCTCACATGTTCTTTCCTGCGTTA
TCCCCTGATTCTGTGGATAACCGTATTACCGCCTTTGAGTGAGCTGATACCGCTCGCCGCAGCCGAACGA
CCGAGCGCAGCGAGTCAGTGAGCGAGGAAGCGGAAGAGCGCCCAATACGCAAACCGCCTCTCCCCGCGCG
TTGGCCGATTCATTAATGCAGCTGGCACGACAGGTTTCCCGACTGGAAAGCGGGCAGTGAGCGCAACGCA
ATTAATACGCGTACCGCTAGCCAGGAAGAGTTTGTAGAAACGCAAAAAGGCCATCCGTCAGGATGGCCTT
CTGCTTAGTTTGATGCCTGGCAGTTTATGGCGGGCGTCCTGCCCGCCACCCTCCGGGCCGTTGCTTCACA
ACGTTCAAATCCGCTCCCGGCGGATTTGTCCTACTCAGGAGAGCGTTCACCGACAAACAACAGATAAAAC
GAAAGGCCCAGTCTTCCGACTGAGCCTTTCGTTTTATTTGATGCCT
