>Addgene plasmid #81851 | pDONR223_OR2T33_WT | depositor partial sequence | sequence record 155170 | Insert sequence
ATGGAGATGAGAAATACTACCCCAGATTTTATTCTCCTAGGACTCTTTAACCACACCAGAGCCCACCAAG
TCCTCTTCATGATGGTTCTGAGTATCGTTTTGACCTCCCTGTTTGGCAATTCCCTCATGATTCTCCTGAT
TCACTGGGACCACCGGCTCCACACGCCCATGTACTTCCTCCTGAGCCAACTTTCCCTCATGGACATGATG
CTGGTTTCCACCACTGTGCCCAAAATGGCGGCTGACTACTTGACCGGAAGTAAGGCCATCTCCCGCGCTG
GCTGTGGTGTGCAGATCTTCTTCCTCCCCACACTGGGTGGTGGAGAGTGCTTCCTCTTAGCAGCCATGGC
CTATGACCGCTATGCGGCTGTCTGCCACCCACTCCGATATCCCACTCTCATGAGCTGGCAGCTGTGCCTG
AGGATGACCATGTCGTGTTGGCTCCTGGGTGCAGCTGACGGGCTCCTGCAGGCTGTTGTTACCCTGAGCT
TCCCATATTGTGGTGCACACGAGATCGATCACTTCTTCTGCGAGACCCCCGTGCTGGTGCGTTTGGCTTG
TGCTGACACTTCAGTCTTCGAAAACGCCATGTACATCTGCTGTGTGTTAATGCTCCTGGTCCCCTTTTCC
CTCATCCTGTCCTCCTATGGTCTCATCCTCGCTGCTGTTCTGCACATGCGCTCTACAGAAGCCCGCAAGA
AGGCCTTTGCCACCTGCTCTTCACATGTGGCTGTGGTGGGACTCTTTTATGGAGCTGCCATTTTTACCTA
TATGAGACCCAAATCCCATAGGTCCACTAACCATGACAAGGTTGTGTCAGCCTTCTATACTATGTTCACC
CCTTTACTAAACCCCCTCATCTACAGTGTGAAGAACAGTGAGGTGAAGGGAGCCCTGAAACGGTGGCTGG
GGACGTGTGTAAACATAAAACACCAGCAAAATGAGGCCCACAGGTCAAGATGA
